Addgene plasmid #18048: RGS-SENP3
Depositing lab: Edward Yeh. Publication: Characterization of a family of nucleolar SUMO-specific proteases with preference for SUMO-2 or SUMO-3. Gong L, Yeh ET. J Biol Chem. 2006 Jun 9. 281(23):15869-77. 10.1074/jbc.M511658200 PubMed 16608850.
Backbone
  Vector backbone: pcDNA3-RGS
  Backbone size w/o insert (bp): 5400
  Vector type: Mammalian Expression
  Selectable markers: Neomycin (select with G418)
Growth in bacteria
  Bacterial resistance: Ampicillin, 100 μg/mL
  Growth temperature: 37°C
  Growth strain: DH5alpha
  Copy number: High Copy
Gene/Insert
  Gene/Insert name: SENP3
  Species: H. sapiens (human)
  Insert size (bp): 1770
  Entrez Gene: SENP3 (a.k.a. SMT3IP1, SSP3, Ulp1)
  Tag / fusion protein: RGS (N terminal on backbone)
  Cloning method: Restriction Enzyme; 5′ cloning site BamHI (not destroyed); 3′ cloning site XhoI (not destroyed)
  Sequencing primers: 5′ T7; 3′ SP6
Terms and licenses: Academic/Nonprofit Terms; Industry Terms: Not Available to Industry
How to cite: RGS-SENP3 was a gift from Edward Yeh (Addgene plasmid # 18048 ; http://n2t.net/addgene:18048 ; RRID:Addgene_18048)
