[The description below was written by a language model from this plasmid's Addgene catalogue record.]
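Description:
RGS-SENP3 is a mammalian expression plasmid built on pcDNA3-RGS, a derivative of pcDNA3 (about 5.4 kb without insert) that supplies an N-terminal RGS epitope tag from the backbone. It is maintained as a high-copy plasmid in E. coli under ampicillin selection. It also carries a neomycin resistance marker, so transfected mammalian cells can be selected with G418 and stable lines established if desired. The record does not name the promoter driving the insert. pcDNA3-type vectors conventionally use the CMV immediate-early promoter, and the T7 and SP6 sequencing primer sites listed are consistent with the standard pcDNA3 polylinker flanks. No feature table is provided, so the individual backbone elements cannot be confirmed from the record.

The insert is the human SENP3 coding sequence (about 1.77 kb; also known as SMT3IP1, SSP3 or Ulp1), cloned between BamHI and XhoI sites that both remain intact, so the fragment can be excised or subcloned. SENP3 is a SUMO-specific protease, and placing it downstream of the RGS tag yields an N-terminally tagged protein that can be detected or immunoprecipitated with tag-specific antibodies without a SENP3 antibody. The associated work characterised a family of nucleolar SUMO proteases with a preference for SUMO-2 or SUMO-3. This suggests the construct is used for transient or stable overexpression of tagged SENP3 in mammalian cells, to examine its subcellular localisation, substrate preference and deSUMOylating activity.
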