>Addgene plasmid #18048 | RGS-SENP3 | addgene partial sequence | sequence record 23928 | T7 5'-TAATACGACTCACTATAGGG-3'
CNGATNAGAGANGCATCACCATCACCATCACGGATCCATGAAAGAGACTATACAAGGGACCGGGTCCTGG
GGGCCTGAGCCTCCTGGACCCGGCATACCCCCAGCTTACTCAAGTCCCAGGCGGGAGCGTCTTCGTTGGC
CCCCACCTCCCAAACCCCGACTCAAGTCAGGTGGAGGGTTTGGGCCAGATCCTGGGTCAGGGACCACAGT
GCCAGCCAGACGCCTCCCTGTCCCCCGACCCTCTTTTGATGCCTCAGCAAGTGAAGAGGAGGAAGAAGAG
GAGGAGGAGGAGGATGAAGATGAAGAGGAGGAAGTGGCAGCTTGGAGGCTGCCCCCAAGATGGAGTCAGC
TGGGAACCTCCCAGCGGCCCCCCCCTTCCCGCCCCACTCATCGAAAAACCTGCTCACAGCGCCGCCGCCG
AGCCATGAGAGCCTTCCGGATGCTGCTCTACTCAAAAAGCACCTCGCTGACATTCCACTGGAAGCTTTGG
GGGCGCCACCGGGGCCGGCGGCGGGGCCTCGCACACCCCAAGAACCATCTTTCACCCCAGCAAGGGGGTG
CGACGCCACAGGTGCCATCCCCCTGTTGTCGTTTTGACTCCCCCCGGGGGCCACCTCCACCCCGGCTGGG
TCTGCTAGGTGCTCTCATGGCTGAGGATGGGGTGAGAGGGTCTCCACCAGTGCCCTCTGGGCCCCCCATG
GAGGAAGATGGACTCAGGTGGACTCCAAAGTCTCCTCTGGACCCTGACTCGGGCCTCCTTTCATGTACTC
TGCCNACGGTTTTGGGGGACAATCTGGGCCAGAAGGG
